>Addgene plasmid #177434 | mCherry-Cb5-IRES-puromycin-pLVx-EF1a | addgene full sequence | sequence record 348465 | Addgene NGS Result
TGGAAGGGCTAATTCACTCCCAAAGAAGACAAGATATCCTTGATCTGTGGATCTACCACACACAAGGCTA
CTTCCCTGATTAGCAGAACTACACACCAGGGCCAGGGGTCAGATATCCACTGACCTTTGGATGGTGCTAC
AAGCTAGTACCAGTTGAGCCAGATAAGGTAGAAGAGGCCAATAAAGGAGAGAACACCAGCTTGTTACACC
CTGTGAGCCTGCATGGGATGGATGACCCGGAGAGAGAAGTGTTAGAGTGGAGGTTTGACAGCCGCCTAGC
ATTTCATCACGTGGCCCGAGAGCTGCATCCGGAGTACTTCAAGAACTGCTGATATCGAGCTTGCTACAAG
GGACTTTCCGCTGGGGACTTTCCAGGGAGGCGTGGCCTGGGCGGGACTGGGGAGTGGCGAGCCCTCAGAT
CCTGCATATAAGCAGCTGCTTTTTGCCTGTACTGGGTCTCTCTGGTTAGACCAGATCTGAGCCTGGGAGC
TCTCTGGCTAACTAGGGAACCCACTGCTTAAGCCTCAATAAAGCTTGCCTTGAGTGCTTCAAGTAGTGTG
TGCCCGTCTGTTGTGTGACTCTGGTAACTAGAGATCCCTCAGACCCTTTTAGTCAGTGTGGAAAATCTCT
AGCAGTGGCGCCCGAACAGGGACTTGAAAGCGAAAGGGAAACCAGAGGAGCTCTCTCGACGCAGGACTCG
GCTTGCTGAAGCGCGCACGGCAAGAGGCGAGGGGCGGCGACTGGTGAGTACGCCAAAAATTTTGACTAGC
GGAGGCTAGAAGGAGAGAGATGGGTGCGAGAGCGTCAGTATTAAGCGGGGGAGAATTAGATCGCGATGGG
AAAAAATTCGGTTAAGGCCAGGGGGAAAGAAAAAATATAAATTAAAACATATAGTATGGGCAAGCAGGGA
GCTAGAACGATTCGCAGTTAATCCTGGCCTGTTAGAAACATCAGAAGGCTGTAGACAAATACTGGGACAG
CTACAACCATCCCTTCAGACAGGATCAGAAGAACTTAGATCATTATATAATACAGTAGCAACCCTCTATT
GTGTGCATCAAAGGATAGAGATAAAAGACACCAAGGAAGCTTTAGACAAGATAGAGGAAGAGCAAAACAA
AAGTAAGACCACCGCACAGCAAGCGGCCGGCCGCTGATCTTCAGACCTGGAGGAGGAGATATGAGGGACA
ATTGGAGAAGTGAATTATATAAATATAAAGTAGTAAAAATTGAACCATTAGGAGTAGCACCCACCAAGGC
AAAGAGAAGAGTGGTGCAGAGAGAAAAAAGAGCAGTGGGAATAGGAGCTTTGTTCCTTGGGTTCTTGGGA
GCAGCAGGAAGCACTATGGGCGCAGCGTCAATGACGCTGACGGTACAGGCCAGACAATTATTGTCTGGTA
TAGTGCAGCAGCAGAACAATTTGCTGAGGGCTATTGAGGCGCAACAGCATCTGTTGCAACTCACAGTCTG
GGGCATCAAGCAGCTCCAGGCAAGAATCCTGGCTGTGGAAAGATACCTAAAGGATCAACAGCTCCTGGGG
ATTTGGGGTTGCTCTGGAAAACTCATTTGCACCACTGCTGTGCCTTGGAATGCTAGTTGGAGTAATAAAT
CTCTGGAACAGATTTGGAATCACACGACCTGGATGGAGTGGGACAGAGAAATTAACAATTACACAAGCTT
AATACACTCCTTAATTGAAGAATCGCAAAACCAGCAAGAAAAGAATGAACAAGAATTATTGGAATTAGAT
AAATGGGCAAGTTTGTGGAATTGGTTTAACATAACAAATTGGCTGTGGTATATAAAATTATTCATAATGA
TAGTAGGAGGCTTGGTAGGTTTAAGAATAGTTTTTGCTGTACTTTCTATAGTGAATAGAGTTAGGCAGGG
ATATTCACCATTATCGTTTCAGACCCACCTCCCAACCCCGAGGGGACCCGACAGGCCCGAAGGAATAGAA
GAAGAAGGTGGAGAGAGAGACAGAGACAGATCCATTCGATTAGTGAACGGATCTCGACGGTATCGCCTTT
AAAAGAAAAGGGGGGATTGGGGGGTACAGTGCAGGGGAAAGAATAGTAGACATAATAGCAACAGACATAC
AAACTAAAGAATTACAAAAACAAATTACAAAAATTCAAAATTTTCGGGTTTATTACAGGGACAGCAGAGA
TCCAGTTTATCGATGAGTAATTCATACAAAAGGACTCGCCCCTGCCTTGGGGAATCCCAGGGACCGTCGT
TAAACTCCCACTAACGTAGAACCCAGAGATCGCTGCGTTCCCGCCCCCTCACCCGCCCGCTCTCGTCATC
ACTGAGGTGGAGAAGAGCATGCGTGAGGCTCCGGTGCCCGTCAGTGGGCAGAGCGCACATCGCCCACAGT
CCCCGAGAAGTTGGGGGGAGGGGTCGGCAATTGAACCGGTGCCTAGAGAAGGTGGCGCGGGGTAAACTGG
GAAAGTGATGTCGTGTACTGGCTCCGCCTTTTTCCCGAGGGTGGGGGAGAACCGTATATAAGTGCAGTAG
TCGCCGTGAACGTTCTTTTTCGCAACGGGTTTGCCGCCAGAACACAGGTAAGTGCCGTGTGTGGTTCCCG
CGGGCCTGGCCTCTTTACGGGTTATGGCCCTTGCGTGCCTTGAATTACTTCCACGCCCCTGGCTGCAGTA
CGTGATTCTTGATCCCGAGCTTCGGGTTGGAAGTGGGTGGGAGAGTTCGAGGCCTTGCGCTTAAGGAGCC
CCTTCGCCTCGTGCTTGAGTTGAGGCCTGGCTTGGGCGCTGGGGCCGCCGCGTGCGAATCTGGTGGCACC
TTCGCGCCTGTCTCGCTGCTTTCGATAAGTCTCTAGCCATTTAAAATTTTTGATGACCTGCTGCGACGCT
TTTTTTCTGGCAAGATAGTCTTGTAAATGCGGGCCAAGATCTGCACACTGGTATTTCGGTTTTTGGGGCC
GCGGGCGGCGACGGGGCCCGTGCGTCCCAGCGCACATGTTCGGCGAGGCGGGGCCTGCGAGCGCGGCCAC
CGAGAATCGGACGGGGGTAGTCTCAAGCTGGCCGGCCTGCTCTGGTGCCTGGCCTCGCGCCGCCGTGTAT
CGCCCCGCCCTGGGCGGCAAGGCTGGCCCGGTCGGCACCAGTTGCGTGAGCGGAAAGATGGCCGCTTCCC
GGCCCTGCTGCAGGGAGCTCAAAATGGAGGACGCGGCGCTCGGGAGAGCGGGCGGGTGAGTCACCCACAC
AAAGGAAAAGGGCCTTTCCGTCCTCAGCCGTCGCTTCATGTGACTCCACGGAGTACCGGGCGCCGTCCAG
GCACCTCGATTAGTTCTCGAGCTTTTGGAGTACGTCGTCTTTAGGTTGGGGGGAGGGGTTTTATGCGATG
GAGTTTCCCCACACTGAGTGGGTGGAGACTGAAGTTAGGCCAGCTTGGCACTTGATGTAATTCTCCTTGG
AATTTGCCCTTTTTGAGTTTGGATCTTGGTTCATTCTCAAGCCTCAGACAGTGGTTCAAAGTTTTTTTCT
TCCATTTCAGGTGTCGTGAGGATCTATTTCCGGTGAATTCCTCGAGACTAGTATGGTGAGCAAGGGCGAG
GAGGATAACATGGCCATCATCAAGGAGTTCATGCGCTTCAAGGTGCACATGGAGGGCTCCGTGAACGGCC
ACGAGTTCGAGATCGAGGGCGAGGGCGAGGGCCGCCCCTACGAGGGCACCCAGACCGCCAAGCTGAAGGT
GACCAAGGGTGGCCCCCTGCCCTTCGCCTGGGACATCCTGTCCCCTCAGTTCATGTACGGCTCCAAGGCC
TACGTGAAGCACCCCGCCGACATCCCCGACTACTTGAAGCTGTCCTTCCCCGAGGGCTTCAAGTGGGAGC
GCGTGATGAACTTCGAGGACGGCGGCGTGGTGACCGTGACCCAGGACTCCTCCCTGCAGGACGGCGAGTT
CATCTACAAGGTGAAGCTGCGCGGCACCAACTTCCCCTCCGACGGCCCCGTAATGCAGAAGAAGACCATG
GGCTGGGAGGCCTCCTCCGAGCGGATGTACCCCGAGGACGGCGCCCTGAAGGGCGAGATCAAGCAGAGGC
TGAAGCTGAAGGACGGCGGCCACTACGACGCTGAGGTCAAGACCACCTACAAGGCCAAGAAGCCCGTGCA
GCTGCCCGGCGCCTACAACGTCAACATCAAGTTGGACATCACCTCCCACAACGAGGACTACACCATCGTG
GAACAGTACGAACGCGCCGAGGGCCGCCACTCCACCGGCGGCATGGACGAGCTGTACAAGTCCGGACTCA
GATCTGGTAAGATCACTACCGTTGAATCGAACTCTAGTTGGTGGACTAACTGGGTTATCCCTGCGATCTC
TGCTCTGGTTGTAGCGCTGATGTACCGTCTGTATATGGCTGAAGATTAATGAGAATTCTGCAGTCGACGG
TACCGCGGGCCCGGGATCCCGCCCCTCTCCCTCCCCCCCCCCTAACGTTACTGGCCGAAGCCGCTTGGAA
TAAGGCCGGTGTGCGTTTGTCTATATGTTATTTTCCACCATATTGCCGTCTTTTGGCAATGTGAGGGCCC
GGAAACCTGGCCCTGTCTTCTTGACGAGCATTCCTAGGGGTCTTTCCCCTCTCGCCAAAGGAATGCAAGG
TCTGTTGAATGTCGTGAAGGAAGCAGTTCCTCTGGAAGCTTCTTGAAGACAAACAACGTCTGTAGCGACC
CTTTGCAGGCAGCGGAACCCCCCACCTGGCGACAGGTGCCTCTGCGGCCAAAAGCCACGTGTATAAGATA
CACCTGCAAAGGCGGCACAACCCCAGTGCCACGTTGTGAGTTGGATAGTTGTGGAAAGAGTCAAATGGCT
CTCCTCAAGCGTATTCAACAAGGGGCTGAAGGATGCCCAGAAGGTACCCCATTGTATGGGATCTGATCTG
GGGCCTCGGTGCACATGCTTTACATGTGTTTAGTCGAGGTTAAAAAAACGTCTAGGCCCCCCGAACCACG
GGGACGTGGTTTTCCTTTGAAAAACACGATGATAAGCTTGCCACAACCCACAAGGAGACGACCTTCCATG
ACCGAGTACAAGCCCACGGTGCGCCTCGCCACCCGCGACGACGTCCCCCGGGCCGTACGCACCCTCGCCG
CCGCGTTCGCCGACTACCCCGCCACGCGCCACACCGTCGACCCGGACCGCCACATCGAGCGGGTCACCGA
GCTGCAAGAACTCTTCCTCACGCGCGTCGGGCTCGACATCGGCAAGGTGTGGGTCGCGGACGACGGCGCC
GCGGTGGCGGTCTGGACCACGCCGGAGAGCGTCGAAGCGGGGGCGGTGTTCGCCGAGATCGGCCCGCGCA
TGGCCGAGTTGAGCGGTTCCCGGCTGGCCGCGCAGCAACAGATGGAAGGCCTCCTGGCGCCGCACCGGCC
CAAGGAGCCCGCGTGGTTCCTGGCCACCGTCGGCGTCTCGCCCGACCACCAGGGCAAGGGTCTGGGCAGC
GCCGTCGTGCTCCCCGGAGTGGAGGCGGCCGAGCGCGCCGGGGTGCCCGCCTTCCTGGAGACCTCCGCGC
CCCGCAACCTCCCCTTCTACGAGCGGCTCGGCTTCACCGTCACCGCCGACGTCGAGGTGCCCGAAGGACC
GCGCACCTGGTGCATGACCCGCAAGCCCGGTGCCTAGACGCGTCTGGAACAATCAACCTCTGGATTACAA
AATTTGTGAAAGATTGACTGGTATTCTTAACTATGTTGCTCCTTTTACGCTATGTGGATACGCTGCTTTA
ATGCCTTTGTATCATGCTATTGCTTCCCGTATGGCTTTCATTTTCTCCTCCTTGTATAAATCCTGGTTGC
TGTCTCTTTATGAGGAGTTGTGGCCCGTTGTCAGGCAACGTGGCGTGGTGTGCACTGTGTTTGCTGACGC
AACCCCCACTGGTTGGGGCATTGCCACCACCTGTCAGCTCCTTTCCGGGACTTTCGCTTTCCCCCTCCCT
ATTGCCACGGCGGAACTCATCGCCGCCTGCCTTGCCCGCTGCTGGACAGGGGCTCGGCTGTTGGGCACTG
ACAATTCCGTGGTGTTGTCGGGGAAGCTGACGTCCTTTCCATGGCTGCTCGCCTGTGTTGCCACCTGGAT
TCTGCGCGGGACGTCCTTCTGCTACGTCCCTTCGGCCCTCAATCCAGCGGACCTTCCTTCCCGCGGCCTG
CTGCCGGCTCTGCGGCCTCTTCCGCGTCTTCGCCTTCGCCCTCAGACGAGTCGGATCTCCCTTTGGGCCG
CCTCCCCGCCTGGAATTAATTCTGCAGTCGAGACCTAGAAAAACATGGAGCAATCACAAGTAGCAATACA
GCAGCTACCAATGCTGATTGTGCCTGGCTAGAAGCACAAGAGGAGGAGGAGGTGGGTTTTCCAGTCACAC
CTCAGGTACCTTTAAGACCAATGACTTACAAGGCAGCTGTAGATCTTAGCCACTTTTTAAAAGAAAAGAG
GGGACTGGAAGGGCTAATTCACTCCCAACGAAGACAAGATATCCTTGATCTGTGGATCTACCACACACAA
GGCTACTTCCCTGATTAGCAGAACTACACACCAGGGCCAGGGGTCAGATATCCACTGACCTTTGGATGGT
GCTACAAGCTAGTACCAGTTGAGCCAGATAAGGTAGAAGAGGCCAATAAAGGAGAGAACACCAGCTTGTT
ACACCCTGTGAGCCTGCATGGGATGGATGACCCGGAGAGAGAAGTGTTAGAGTGGAGGTTTGACAGCCGC
CTAGCATTTCATCACGTGGCCCGAGAGCTGCATCCGGAGTACTTCAAGAACTGCTGATATCGAGCTTGCT
ACAAGGGACTTTCCGCTGGGGACTTTCCAGGGAGGCGTGGCCTGGGCGGGACTGGGGAGTGGCGAGCCCT
CAGATCCTGCATATAAGCAGCTGCTTTTTGCCTGTACTGGGTCTCTCTGGTTAGACCAGATCTGAGCCTG
GGAGCTCTCTGGCTAACTAGGGAACCCACTGCTTAAGCCTCAATAAAGCTTGCCTTGAGTGCTTCAAGTA
GTGTGTGCCCGTCTGTTGTGTGACTCTGGTAACTAGAGATCCCTCAGACCCTTTTAGTCAGTGTGGAAAA
TCTCTAGCAGTAGTAGTTCATGTCATCTTATTATTCAGTATTTATAACTTGCAAAGAAATGAATATCAGA
GAGTGAGAGGCCTTGACATTGCTAGCGTTTACCGTCGACCTCTAGCTAGAGCTTGGCGTAATCATGGTCA
TAGCTGTTTCCTGTGTGAAATTGTTATCCGCTCACAATTCCACACAACATACGAGCCGGAAGCATAAAGT
GTAAAGCCTGGGGTGCCTAATGAGTGAGCTAACTCACATTAATTGCGTTGCGCTCACTGCCCGCTTTCCA
GTCGGGAAACCTGTCGTGCCAGCTGCATTAATGAATCGGCCAACGCGCGGGGAGAGGCGGTTTGCGTATT
GGGCGCTCTTCCGCTTCCTCGCTCACTGACTCGCTGCGCTCGGTCGTTCGGCTGCGGCGAGCGGTATCAG
CTCACTCAAAGGCGGTAATACGGTTATCCACAGAATCAGGGGATAACGCAGGAAAGAACATGTGAGCAAA
AGGCCAGCAAAAGGCCAGGAACCGTAAAAAGGCCGCGTTGCTGGCGTTTTTCCATAGGCTCCGCCCCCCT
GACGAGCATCACAAAAATCGACGCTCAAGTCAGAGGTGGCGAAACCCGACAGGACTATAAAGATACCAGG
CGTTTCCCCCTGGAAGCTCCCTCGTGCGCTCTCCTGTTCCGACCCTGCCGCTTACCGGATACCTGTCCGC
CTTTCTCCCTTCGGGAAGCGTGGCGCTTTCTCATAGCTCACGCTGTAGGTATCTCAGTTCGGTGTAGGTC
GTTCGCTCCAAGCTGGGCTGTGTGCACGAACCCCCCGTTCAGCCCGACCGCTGCGCCTTATCCGGTAACT
ATCGTCTTGAGTCCAACCCGGTAAGACACGACTTATCGCCACTGGCAGCAGCCACTGGTAACAGGATTAG
CAGAGCGAGGTATGTAGGCGGTGCTACAGAGTTCTTGAAGTGGTGGCCTAACTACGGCTACACTAGAAGA
ACAGTATTTGGTATCTGCGCTCTGCTGAAGCCAGTTACCTTCGGAAAAAGAGTTGGTAGCTCTTGATCCG
GCAAACAAACCACCGCTGGTAGCGGTGGTTTTTTTGTTTGCAAGCAGCAGATTACGCGCAGAAAAAAAGG
ATCTCAAGAAGATCCTTTGATCTTTTCTACGGGGTCTGACGCTCAGTGGAACGAAAACTCACGTTAAGGG
ATTTTGGTCATGAGATTATCAAAAAGGATCTTCACCTAGATCCTTTTAAATTAAAAATGAAGTTTTAAAT
CAATCTAAAGTATATATGAGTAAACTTGGTCTGACAGTTACCAATGCTTAATCAGTGAGGCACCTATCTC
AGCGATCTGTCTATTTCGTTCATCCATAGTTGCCTGACTCCCCGTCGTGTAGATAACTACGATACGGGAG
GGCTTACCATCTGGCCCCAGTGCTGCAATGATACCGCGAGACCCACGCTCACCGGCTCCAGATTTATCAG
CAATAAACCAGCCAGCCGGAAGGGCCGAGCGCAGAAGTGGTCCTGCAACTTTATCCGCCTCCATCCAGTC
TATTAATTGTTGCCGGGAAGCTAGAGTAAGTAGTTCGCCAGTTAATAGTTTGCGCAACGTTGTTGCCATT
GCTACAGGCATCGTGGTGTCACGCTCGTCGTTTGGTATGGCTTCATTCAGCTCCGGTTCCCAACGATCAA
GGCGAGTTACATGATCCCCCATGTTGTGCAAAAAAGCGGTTAGCTCCTTCGGTCCTCCGATCGTTGTCAG
AAGTAAGTTGGCCGCAGTGTTATCACTCATGGTTATGGCAGCACTGCATAATTCTCTTACTGTCATGCCA
TCCGTAAGATGCTTTTCTGTGACTGGTGAGTACTCAACCAAGTCATTCTGAGAATAGTGTATGCGGCGAC
CGAGTTGCTCTTGCCCGGCGTCAATACGGGATAATACCGCGCCACATAGCAGAACTTTAAAAGTGCTCAT
CATTGGAAAACGTTCTTCGGGGCGAAAACTCTCAAGGATCTTACCGCTGTTGAGATCCAGTTCGATGTAA
CCCACTCGTGCACCCAACTGATCTTCAGCATCTTTTACTTTCACCAGCGTTTCTGGGTGAGCAAAAACAG
GAAGGCAAAATGCCGCAAAAAAGGGAATAAGGGCGACACGGAAATGTTGAATACTCATACTCTTCCTTTT
TCAATATTATTGAAGCATTTATCAGGGTTATTGTCTCATGAGCGGATACATATTTGAATGTATTTAGAAA
AATAAACAAATAGGGGTTCCGCGCACATTTCCCCGAAAAGTGCCACCTGACGTCGACGGATCGGGAGATC
AACTTGTTTATTGCAGCTTATAATGGTTACAAATAAAGCAATAGCATCACAAATTTCACAAATAAAGCAT
TTTTTTCACTGCATTCTAGTTGTGGTTTGTCCAAACTCATCAATGTATCTTATCATGTCTGGATCAACTG
GATAACTCAAGCTAACCAAAATCATCCCAAACTTCCCACCCCATACCCTATTACCACTGCCAATTACCTG
TGGTTTCATTTACTCTAAACCTGTGATTCCTCTGAATTATTTTCATTTTAAAGAAATTGTATTTGTTAAA
TATGTACTACAAACTTAGTAGT
Features (pLannotate 1.2.2; 26 found; start..end, strand, type, name):
    377..634     +  LTR            5' LTR (truncated): truncated 5' long terminal repeat (LTR) from HIV-1
    681..806     +  misc_feature   HIV-1 Ψ: packaging signal of human immunodeficiency virus type 1
    790..1128    +  CDS            HIV-1 gag (fragment): gag protein from human immunodeficiency virus 1; gag
   1303..1536    +  misc_feature   RRE: The Rev response element (RRE) of HIV-1 allows for Rev-dependent mRNA export from the nucleus to the cytoplasm.
   1913..2013    +  CDS            Rev (fragment): human immunodeficiency virus 1 (HIV-1) Rev protein; rev; enhances nuclear export of unspliced and incompletely spliced viral mRNAs
   2028..2143    +  misc_feature   cPPT/CTS: central polypurine tract and central termination sequence of HIV-1 (lacking the first T)
   2356..2567    +  promoter       EF-1α core promoter: core promoter for human elongation factor EF-1α
   2568..2681    +  intron         EF-1α intron A (fragment): intron upstream of the start codon of human EF-1α
   3307..3510    +  intron         EF-1α intron A: truncated intron upstream of the start codon of human EF-1α
   3553..4260    +  CDS            mCherry: mCherry is a basic (constitutively fluorescent) red fluorescent protein published in 2004, derived from Discosoma sp.. It is reported to be a very rapidly-maturing monomer with low acid sensitivity.
   4282..4386    +  CDS            Cyb5a (fragment): CYB5_RAT - Also known as Cyb5. Experimental evidence at protein level: Swiss-Prot protein existence level 1. Cytochrome b5 is a membrane-bound hemoprotein functioning as an electron carrier for several membrane-bound oxygenases. It is also involved in several steps of the sterol biosynthesis pathway, particularly in the C-6 double bond introduction during the C-6 desaturation. From Rattus norvegicus (Rat).
   4393..4429    +  misc_feature   MCS (fragment): multiple cloning site
   4543..5005    +  misc_feature   IRES: internal ribosome entry site (IRES) of the encephalomyocarditis virus (EMCV)
   5038..5635    +  CDS            PuroR (fragment): puromycin N-acetyltransferase; pac from Streptomyces alboniger; confers resistance to puromycin
   5651..6239    +  misc_feature   WPRE: woodchuck hepatitis virus posttranscriptional regulatory element
   6256..6774    +  CDS            nef (fragment): NEF_HV1BR - Experimental evidence at protein level: Swiss-Prot protein existence level 1. Extracellular Nef protein targets CD4(+) T-lymphocytes for apoptosis by interacting with CXCR4 surface receptors (PubMed:14990729). From Human immunodeficiency virus type 1 group M subtype B (isolate BRU/LAI) (HIV-1).
   6822..7079    +  LTR            5' LTR (truncated): truncated 5' long terminal repeat (LTR) from HIV-1
   7231..7247    -  protein_bind   lac operator: The lac repressor binds to the lac operator to inhibit transcription in E. coli. This inhibition can be relieved by adding lactose or isopropyl-β-D-thiogalactopyranoside (IPTG). lac repressor encoded by lacI
   7255..7285    -  promoter       lac promoter: promoter for the E. coli lac operon
   7300..7321    -  protein_bind   CAP binding site: CAP binding activates transcription in the presence of cAMP. E. coli catabolite activator protein
   7334..7426    -  CDS            lacI (fragment): lac repressor; lacI; The lac repressor binds to the lac operator to inhibit transcription in E. coli. This inhibition can be relieved by adding lactose or isopropyl-β-D-thiogalactopyranoside (IPTG).
   7609..8197    -  rep_origin     ori: high-copy-number ColE1/pMB1/pBR322/pUC origin of replication
   8368..9228    -  CDS            AmpR: β-lactamase; bla; confers resistance to ampicillin, carbenicillin, and related antibiotics
   9229..9333    -  promoter       AmpR promoter: bla
   9381..9515    +  polyA_signal   SV40 poly(A) signal: SV40 polyadenylation signal
   9682..329     +  CDS            nef (fragment) (across the origin): NEF_HV1BR - Experimental evidence at protein level: Swiss-Prot protein existence level 1. Extracellular Nef protein targets CD4(+) T-lymphocytes for apoptosis by interacting with CXCR4 surface receptors (PubMed:14990729). From Human immunodeficiency virus type 1 group M subtype B (isolate BRU/LAI) (HIV-1).
