[The description below was written by a language model from this plasmid's Addgene catalogue record and pLannotate feature annotations shown in this document.]
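Description:
mCherry-Cb5-IRES-puromycin-pLVx-EF1a is an HIV-1-based lentiviral expression vector built on the pLVX-EF1a-IRES-Puromycin backbone, designed to generate mammalian cell lines carrying a red fluorescent landmark for the endoplasmic reticulum. In bacteria it is maintained as a high-copy plasmid through a ColE1/pUC-type origin and selected with ampicillin via the β-lactamase gene. The viral portion contains the elements needed for packaging and transduction: flanking LTR sequences (both annotated as truncated), the Ψ packaging signal with an adjoining gag fragment, the Rev response element for Rev-dependent nuclear export of the genomic RNA, and the cPPT/CTS. Nef-derived fragments annotated next to the LTRs are most likely residual viral sequence.

Between the LTRs, the human EF-1α promoter with its intron A drives a single bicistronic transcript. The first cistron encodes mCherry joined at its C-terminus, through a short flexible seven-residue linker, to the C-terminal tail anchor of rat cytochrome b5. Only this tail anchor segment is used, and it inserts the fusion into the ER membrane so that mCherry sits on the cytoplasmic face. The catalogue entry links the insert to the Cyb5r4 gene, but the feature annotation and the depositor's source note both identify the fragment as cytochrome b5 (Cyb5a). An EMCV IRES downstream permits cap-independent translation of puromycin N-acetyltransferase from the same mRNA, so puromycin selection enriches for cells that also express the marker. A WPRE follows to enhance transcript stability and expression. The construct serves as an ER reference marker for fluorescence imaging and colocalisation studies in stably transduced cells.
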