Addgene plasmid #177434: mCherry-Cb5-IRES-puromycin-pLVx-EF1a
Purpose: To express mCherry fused to Cb5 endoplasmic reticulum (ER) targeting sequence. Lentiviral vector used to make cell lines expressing this ER landmark.
Depositing lab: David Andrews. Depositing organization: Sunnybrook Research Institute.
Backbone
  Vector backbone: pLVX-EF1a-IRES-Puromycin
  Vector type: Mammalian Expression, Lentiviral
  Selectable markers: Puromycin
Growth in bacteria
  Bacterial resistance: Ampicillin, 100 μg/mL
  Growth temperature: 37°C
  Growth strain: NEB Stable
  Copy number: High Copy
Gene/Insert
  Gene/Insert name: Cb5 tail anchor (alt name: mCherry-Cb5, Ch-Cb5, ChCb5)
  Species: R. norvegicus (rat)
  Entrez Gene: Cyb5r4 (a.k.a. Ncb5or, b5&b5R, b5+b5R, cb5/cb5R)
  Promoter: EF1a
  Tag / fusion protein: mCherry (N terminal on insert)
  Cloning method: Restriction Enzyme
  Sequencing primers: 5′ aagcgcgatcacatggtcctg
Resource information
  A portion of this plasmid was derived from a plasmid made by: See gene entry for "cytochrome b5 [R. norvegicus]", See NCBI Reference Sequence: NP_071581.1. Here we have used only the C-terminal tail anchor sequence. mCherry sequence matches GenBank: AZP55984.1.
Terms and licenses: Academic/Nonprofit Terms; Industry Terms: Not Available to Industry
Depositor comments: Infection with this plasmid will express mCherry-fused to the N-terminus of Cb5 tail anchor sequence" "ITTVESNSSWWTNWVIPAISALVVALMYRLYMAED", which targets the cytoplasmic face of endoplasmic reticulum. There is a flexible, 7 aa linker "SGLRSGK", between mCherry and Cb5.
How to cite: mCherry-Cb5-IRES-puromycin-pLVx-EF1a was a gift from David Andrews (Addgene plasmid # 177434 ; http://n2t.net/addgene:177434 ; RRID:Addgene_177434)
